>Addgene plasmid #171669 | pJCC_076 AsCas12a R1226A | addgene full sequence | sequence record 335047 | Addgene NGS Result
AGCAATTTAACTGTGATAAACTACCGCATTAAAGCTTATCGATGATAAGCTGTCAAACATGAGAATTCTT
GAAGACGAAAGGGCCTCGTGATACGCCTATTTTTATAGGTTAATGTCATGATAATAATGGTTTCTTAGAC
GTCAGGTGGCACTTTTCGGGGAAATGTGCGCGGAACCCCTATTTGTTTATTTTTCTAAATACATTCAAAT
ATGTATCCGCTCATGAGACAATAACCCTGATAAATGCTTCAATAACATTGAAAAAGGAAGAGTATGAGTA
TTCAACATTTCCGTGTCGCCCTTATTCCCTTTTTTGCGGCATTTTGCCTTCCTGTTTTTGCTCACCCAGA
AACGCTGGTGAAAGTAAAAGATGCTGAAGATCAGTTGGGTGCACGAGTGGGTTACATCGAACTGGATCTC
AACAGCGGTAAGATCCTTGAGAGTTTTCGCCCCGAAGAACGTTTTCCAATGATGAGCACTTTTAAAGTTC
TGCTATGTGGCGCGGTATTATCCCGTGTTGACGCCGGGCAAGAGCAACTCGGTCGCCGCATACACTATTC
TCAGAATGACTTGGTTGAGTACTCACCAGTCACAGAAAAGCATCTTACGGATGGCATGACAGTAAGAGAA
TTATGCAGTGCTGCCATAACCATGAGTGATAACACTGCGGCCAACTTACTTCTGACAACGATCGGAGGAC
CGAAGGAGCTAACCGCTTTTTTGCACAACATGGGGGATCATGTAACTCGCCTTGATCGTTGGGAACCGGA
GCTGAATGAAGCCATACCAAACGACGAGCGTGACACCACGATGCCTGCAGCAATGGCAACAACGTTGCGC
AAACTATTAACTGGCGAACTACTTACTCTAGCTTCCCGGCAACAATTAATAGACTGGATGGAGGCGGATA
AAGTTGCAGGACCACTTCTGCGCTCGGCCCTTCCGGCTGGCTGGTTTATTGCTGATAAATCTGGAGCCGG
TGAGCGTGGGTCTCGCGGTATCATTGCAGCACTGGGGCCAGATGGTAAGCCCTCCCGTATCGTAGTTATC
TACACGACGGGGAGTCAGGCAACTATGGATGAACGAAATAGACAGATCGCTGAGATAGGTGCCTCACTGA
TTAAGCATTGGTAACTGTCAGACCAAGTTTACTCATATATACTTTAGATTGATTTAAAACTTCATTTTTA
ATTTAAAAGGATCTAGGTGAAGATCCTTTTTGATAATCTCATGACCAAAATCCCTTAACGTGAGTTTTCG
TTCCACTGAGCGTCAGACCCCGTAGAAAAGATCAAAGGATCTTCTTGAGATCCTTTTTTTCTGCGCGTAA
TCTGCTGCTTGCAAACAAAAAAACCACCGCTACCAGCGGTGGTTTGTTTGCCGGATCAAGAGCTACCAAC
TCTTTTTCCGAAGGTAACTGGCTTCAGCAGAGCGCAGATACCAAATACTGTCCTTCTAGTGTAGCCGTAG
TTAGGCCACCACTTCAAGAACTCTGTAGCACCGCCTACATACCTCGCTCTGCTAATCCTGTTACCAGTGG
CTGCTGCCAGTGGCGATAAGTCGTGTCTTACCGGGTTGGACTCAAGACGATAGTTACCGGATAAGGCGCA
GCGGTCGGGCTGAACGGGGGGTTCGTGCACACAGCCCAGCTTGGAGCGAACGACCTACACCGAACTGAGA
TACCTACAGCGTGAGCTATGAGAAAGCGCCACGCTTCCCGAAGGGAGAAAGGCGGACAGGTATCCGGTAA
GCGGCAGGGTCGGAACAGGAGAGCGCACGAGGGAGCTTCCAGGGGGAAACGCCTGGTATCTTTATAGTCC
TGTCGGGTTTCGCCACCTCTGACTTGAGCGTCGATTTTTGTGATGCTCGTCAGGGGGGCGGAGCCTATGG
AAAAACGCCAGCAACGCGGCCTTTTTACGGTTCCTGGCCTTTTGCTGGCCTTTTGCTCACATGTTCTTTC
CTGCGTTATCCCCTGATTCTGTGGATAACCGTATTACCGCCTTTGAGTGAGCTGATACCGCTCGCCGCAG
CCGAACGACCGAGCGCAGCGAGTCAGTGAGCGAGGAAGCGGAAGAGCGCCTGATGCGGTATTTTCTCCTT
ACGCATCTGTGCGGTATTTCACACCGCAATGGTGCACTCTCAGTACAATCTGCTCTGATGCCGCATAGTT
AAGCCAGTATACACTCCGCTATCGCTACGTGACTGGGTCATGGCTGCGCCCCGACACCCGCCAACACCCG
CTGACGCGCCCTGACGGGCTTGTCTGCTCCCGGCATCCGCTTACAGACAAGCTGTGACCGTCTCCGGGAG
CTGCATGTGTCAGAGGTTTTCACCGTCATCACCGAAACGCGCGAGGCAGCTGCGGTAAAGCTCATCAGCG
TGGTCGTGAAGCGATTCACAGATGTCTGCCTGTTCATCCGCGTCCAGCTCGTTGAGTTTCTCCAGAAGCG
TTAATGTCTGGCTTCTGATAAAGCGGGCCATGTTAAGGGCGGTTTTTTCCTGTTTGGTCACTGATGCCTC
CGTGTAAGGGGGATTTCTGTTCATGGGGGTAATGATACCGATGAAACGAGAGAGGATGCTCACGATACGG
GTTACTGATGATGAACATGCCCGGTTACTGGAACGTTGTGAGGGTAAACAACTGGCGGTATGGATGCGGC
GGGACCAGAGAAAAATCACTCAGGGTCAATGCCAGCGCTTCGTTAATACAGATGTAGGTGTTCCACAGGG
TAGCCAGCAGCATCCTGCGATGCAGATCCGGAACATAATGGTGCAGGGCGCTGACTTCCGCGTTTCCAGA
CTTTACGAAACACGGAAACCGAAGACCATTCATGTTGTTGCTCAGGTCGCAGACGTTTTGCAGCAGCAGT
CGCTTCACGTTCGCTCGCGTATCGGTGATTCATTCTGCTAACCAGTAAGGCAACCCCGCCAGCCTAGCCG
GGTCCTCAACGACAGGAGCACGATCATGCGCACCCGTGGCCAGGACCCAACGCTGCCCGAGATGCGCCGC
GTGCGGCTGCTGGAGATGGCGGACGCGATGGATATGTTCTGCCAAGGGTTGGTTTGCGCATTCACAGTTC
TCCGCAAGAATTGATTGGCTCCAATTCTTGGAGTGGTGAATCCGTTAGCGAGGTGCCGCCGGCTTCCATT
CAGGTCGAGGTGGCCCGGCTCCATGCACCGCGACGCAACGCGGGGAGGCAGACAAGGTATAGGGCGGCGC
CTACAATCCATGCCAACCCGTTCCATGTGCTCGCCGAGGCGGCATAAATCGCCGTGACGATCAGCGGTCC
AATGATCGAAGTTAGGCTGGTAAGAGCCGCGAGCGATCCTTGAAGCTGTCCCTGATGGTCGTCATCTACC
TGCCTGGACAGCATGGCCTGCAACGCGGGCATCCCGATGCCGCCGGAAGCGAGAAGAATCATAATGGGGA
AGGCCATCCAGCCTCGCGTCGCGAACGCCAGCAAGACGTAGCCCAGCGCGTCGGCCGCCATGCCGGCGAT
AATGGCCTGCTTCTCGCCGAAACGTTTGGTGGCGGGACCAGTGACGAAGGCTTGAGCGAGGGCGTGCAAG
ATTCCGAATACCGCAAGCGACAGGCCGATCATCGTCGCGCTCCAGCGAAAGCGGTCCTCGCCGAAAATGA
CCCAGAGCGCTGCCGGCACCTGTCCTACGAGTTGCATGATAAAGAAGACAGTCATAAGTGCGGCGACGAT
AGTCATGCCCCGCGCCCACCGGAAGGAGCTGACTGGGTTGAAGGCTCTCAAGGGCATCGGTCGACGCTCT
CCCTTATGCGACTCCTGCATTAGGAAGCAGCCCAGTAGTAGGTTGAGGCCGTTGAGCACCGCCGCCGCAA
GGAATGGTGCATGCAAGGAGATGGCGCCCAACAGTCCCCCGGCCACGGGGCCTGCCACCATACCCACGCC
GAAACAAGCGCTCATGAGCCCGAAGTGGCGAGCCCGATCTTCCCCATCGGTGATGTCGGCGATATAGGCG
CCAGCAACCGCACCTGTGGCGCCGGTGATGCCGGCCACGATGCGTCCGGCGTAGAGGATCGAGATCTCGA
TCCCGCGAAATTAATACGACTCACTATAGGGAGACCACAACGGTTTCCCTCTAGTGCCGGCTCCGGAGAG
CTCTTTAATTAAGCGGCCGCCCTGCAGGACTCGAGTTCTAGAAATAATTTTGTTTAACTTTAAGAAGGAG
ATATACATATGAAATCTTCTCACCATCACCATCACCATCACCATCACCATGGTTCTTCTATGAAAATCGA
AGAAGGTAAACTGGTAATCTGGATTAACGGCGATAAAGGCTATAACGGTCTCGCTGAAGTCGGTAAGAAA
TTCGAGAAAGATACCGGAATTAAAGTCACCGTTGAGCATCCGGATAAACTGGAAGAGAAATTCCCACAGG
TTGCGGCAACTGGCGATGGCCCTGACATTATCTTCTGGGCACACGACCGCTTTGGTGGCTACGCTCAATC
TGGCCTGTTGGCTGAAATCACCCCGGACAAAGCGTTCCAGGACAAGCTGTATCCGTTTACCTGGGATGCC
GTACGTTACAACGGCAAGCTGATTGCTTACCCGATCGCTGTTGAAGCGTTATCGCTGATTTATAACAAAG
ATCTGCTGCCGAACCCGCCAAAAACCTGGGAAGAGATCCCGGCGCTGGATAAAGAACTGAAAGCGAAAGG
TAAGAGCGCGCTGATGTTCAACCTGCAAGAACCGTACTTCACCTGGCCGCTGATTGCTGCTGACGGGGGT
TATGCGTTCAAGTATGAAAACGGCAAGTACGACATTAAAGACGTGGGCGTGGATAACGCTGGCGCGAAAG
CGGGTCTGACCTTCCTGGTTGACCTGATTAAAAACAAACACATGAATGCAGACACCGATTACTCCATCGC
AGAAGCTGCCTTTAATAAAGGCGAAACAGCGATGACCATCAACGGCCCGTGGGCATGGTCCAACATCGAC
ACCAGCAAAGTGAATTATGGTGTAACGGTACTGCCGACCTTCAAGGGTCAACCATCCAAACCGTTCGTTG
GCGTGCTGAGCGCAGGTATTAACGCCGCCAGTCCGAACAAAGAGCTGGCAAAAGAGTTCCTCGAAAACTA
TCTGCTGACTGATGAAGGTCTGGAAGCGGTTAATAAAGACAAACCGCTGGGTGCCGTAGCGCTGAAGTCT
TACGAGGAAGAGTTGGCGAAAGATCCACGTATTGCCGCCACTATGGAAAACGCCCAGAAAGGTGAAATCA
TGCCGAACATCCCGCAGATGTCCGCTTTCTGGTATGCCGTGCGTACTGCGGTGATCAACGCCGCCAGCGG
TCGTCAGACTGTCGATGAAGCCCTGAAAGACGCGCAGACTAATTCGAGCTCGAACAACAACAACAATAAC
AATAACAACAACCTCGGGATCGAGGAAAACCTGTACTTCCAATCCAATGCAATGACCCAGTTCGAGGGGT
TTACCAATCTGTATCAAGTGAGCAAGACGCTGCGCTTTGAACTGATCCCACAGGGAAAAACCTTAAAACA
TATTCAAGAGCAGGGCTTTATCGAAGAAGATAAGGCCCGTAATGACCATTACAAAGAGTTAAAGCCGATT
ATTGATCGTATCTACAAGACCTATGCGGACCAGTGCTTACAATTGGTACAGCTTGATTGGGAGAACCTCT
CTGCCGCCATCGATTCCTATCGTAAAGAAAAAACTGAAGAAACGCGCAACGCCCTGATTGAAGAGCAGGC
CACCTATCGTAACGCGATTCATGACTATTTTATTGGCCGTACGGACAATCTGACGGACGCGATCAACAAG
CGCCATGCGGAGATTTACAAAGGACTGTTTAAGGCTGAACTGTTCAATGGTAAGGTCCTTAAACAGCTTG
GGACCGTCACAACGACGGAACATGAAAACGCGTTATTACGTAGCTTCGACAAGTTTACCACGTATTTCTC
CGGCTTTTACGAAAATCGCAAAAACGTTTTCAGTGCCGAGGATATTTCCACTGCTATCCCTCATCGCATT
GTGCAAGACAACTTCCCAAAATTCAAAGAAAATTGTCATATCTTCACCCGCTTAATCACCGCTGTACCGT
CCCTGCGTGAGCATTTCGAAAACGTGAAAAAGGCCATTGGTATCTTCGTGTCTACTTCGATTGAGGAGGT
ATTTTCCTTTCCATTCTATAATCAGCTGCTGACCCAGACCCAAATTGATCTGTACAACCAGCTGCTTGGC
GGTATTTCTCGTGAAGCAGGAACCGAAAAAATCAAAGGGTTGAACGAGGTGCTTAATCTGGCAATCCAGA
AAAATGATGAAACCGCCCACATCATTGCTTCGTTACCTCATCGTTTTATCCCGTTGTTCAAGCAAATTTT
AAGTGATCGCAATACGCTGTCGTTTATTCTGGAAGAATTCAAAAGTGATGAAGAGGTAATTCAGTCGTTT
TGCAAATATAAAACCCTGTTACGTAACGAAAATGTCCTGGAAACAGCCGAGGCTTTGTTTAACGAACTGA
ATAGCATTGACCTGACGCATATCTTTATTAGCCACAAAAAATTAGAGACCATCTCATCAGCTCTGTGCGA
TCATTGGGATACACTGCGCAATGCGCTGTATGAACGTCGTATTTCGGAATTGACTGGCAAAATCACTAAA
AGCGCGAAAGAGAAAGTACAGCGCTCGCTTAAACATGAAGATATCAACCTGCAGGAGATCATCAGCGCCG
CGGGTAAAGAACTGTCGGAGGCATTTAAACAGAAGACGAGCGAGATTCTGTCCCACGCACATGCCGCCTT
AGACCAGCCGCTCCCGACCACTCTGAAGAAACAGGAAGAGAAAGAAATCCTTAAAAGTCAACTGGACAGT
TTACTGGGTCTCTATCATCTGCTGGATTGGTTTGCGGTAGACGAAAGCAATGAAGTGGATCCGGAGTTTA
GTGCCCGTCTGACAGGAATCAAGCTGGAAATGGAGCCTTCGCTTAGCTTCTACAACAAAGCCCGCAATTA
TGCCACGAAAAAACCCTATAGTGTCGAAAAATTTAAACTCAACTTTCAAATGCCGACCCTTGCGTCGGGC
TGGGATGTCAACAAAGAAAAAAACAACGGAGCTATTCTGTTCGTTAAAAATGGTCTGTACTACCTGGGCA
TCATGCCGAAACAGAAAGGTCGCTACAAAGCCCTTTCGTTCGAGCCCACGGAAAAAACAAGCGAAGGCTT
CGACAAAATGTACTACGATTACTTTCCGGATGCAGCAAAAATGATCCCGAAATGTTCCACACAGCTGAAA
GCCGTTACAGCACATTTTCAGACGCACACCACCCCCATCTTACTGTCCAACAATTTTATTGAACCGCTGG
AGATTACTAAAGAAATTTATGATTTGAACAATCCGGAAAAAGAGCCAAAAAAGTTTCAAACCGCCTACGC
TAAAAAAACCGGGGATCAGAAAGGGTACCGCGAAGCGTTGTGCAAGTGGATTGATTTCACCCGCGATTTT
CTCAGTAAATATACCAAGACTACCTCGATTGACCTGAGCTCACTGCGCCCGAGCTCTCAATATAAGGATT
TGGGTGAGTACTATGCTGAATTAAACCCTTTATTGTACCACATTTCTTTTCAGCGCATCGCCGAAAAGGA
AATTATGGACGCAGTCGAAACCGGGAAACTGTACCTGTTCCAGATCTATAATAAGGACTTCGCCAAAGGA
CATCATGGCAAACCGAACCTGCACACCCTTTACTGGACCGGGCTTTTCTCTCCGGAAAATTTGGCGAAAA
CCTCGATCAAGCTTAACGGTCAAGCTGAGCTGTTTTACCGTCCAAAATCCCGCATGAAGCGCATGGCGCA
TCGTTTAGGTGAAAAAATGCTGAATAAGAAACTGAAAGATCAGAAAACCCCTATCCCGGATACCCTCTAC
CAGGAACTGTATGATTACGTGAACCATCGTCTCTCGCATGACCTGTCAGACGAAGCGCGTGCGTTACTGC
CCAATGTAATCACAAAAGAAGTTTCGCATGAAATTATTAAAGATCGTCGTTTTACATCTGATAAATTCTT
TTTTCATGTTCCGATCACCCTCAACTATCAGGCCGCAAACAGTCCAAGTAAGTTTAACCAGCGCGTTAAT
GCTTACCTGAAGGAACATCCGGAGACTCCGATTATTGGAATTGATCGCGGTGAACGTAATTTGATCTATA
TCACTGTGATCGATAGTACCGGTAAGATTCTGGAGCAGCGCAGCTTGAACACAATTCAACAGTTTGATTA
TCAGAAAAAATTAGACAACCGCGAAAAAGAGCGCGTGGCTGCCCGTCAGGCGTGGTCTGTTGTCGGTACC
ATTAAAGATCTGAAGCAGGGCTATCTTTCTCAGGTTATTCACGAAATTGTAGATCTGATGATCCATTATC
AGGCGGTTGTTGTGTTGGAGAATCTCAATTTCGGTTTTAAGAGTAAGCGCACAGGCATCGCTGAAAAAGC
AGTTTATCAGCAGTTTGAAAAAATGCTGATCGACAAATTGAACTGTTTAGTTCTCAAAGATTACCCAGCG
GAAAAGGTGGGCGGAGTGCTGAATCCGTACCAATTAACGGATCAATTCACTTCCTTCGCAAAGATGGGTA
CCCAAAGCGGCTTTCTGTTCTATGTGCCGGCCCCGTATACCTCGAAAATCGATCCACTGACGGGCTTCGT
AGATCCGTTCGTGTGGAAAACCATTAAAAATCATGAAAGTCGTAAACATTTTCTCGAAGGCTTCGACTTC
CTGCACTACGACGTGAAAACTGGCGATTTCATTCTGCATTTTAAAATGAACCGCAACCTTTCGTTTCAGC
GCGGTCTGCCGGGCTTTATGCCGGCTTGGGACATTGTTTTTGAGAAAAATGAAACCCAGTTTGATGCTAA
AGGCACTCCTTTCATCGCCGGTAAACGCATCGTACCTGTGATTGAAAACCATCGTTTTACAGGGCGTTAC
CGTGATTTATACCCGGCGAACGAATTGATCGCGCTGCTGGAGGAAAAGGGCATCGTTTTCCGTGACGGCT
CCAATATTCTGCCGAAATTACTGGAAAACGACGATTCACACGCAATTGATACCATGGTCGCACTGATTCG
CTCAGTCTTACAGATGGCTAACTCTAATGCAGCCACAGGAGAAGATTATATTAATTCGCCAGTCCGCGAT
TTGAACGGTGTTTGCTTCGACAGCCGTTTTCAGAATCCTGAATGGCCGATGGACGCTGATGCCAACGGAG
CTTATCATATCGCCCTGAAAGGCCAGCTCCTGCTGAACCACCTGAAGGAAAGCAAAGATCTGAAATTGCA
GAACGGCATTAGCAACCAGGACTGGTTAGCATACATCCAGGAACTGCGTAACTAATAACATTGGAAGTGG
ATAACGGATCCGCGATCGCGGCGCGCCACCTGGTGGCCGGCCGGTACCACGCGTGCGCGCTGATCCGGCT
GCTAACAAAGCCCGAAAGGAAGCTGAGTTGGCTGCTGCCACCGCTGAGCAATAACTAGCATAACCCCTTG
GGGCCTCTAAACGGGTCTTGAGGGGTTTTTTGCTGAAAGGAGGAACTATATCCGGATATCCACAGGACGG
GTGTGGTCGCCATGATCGCGTAGTCGATAGTGGCTCCAAGTAGCGAAGCGAGCAGGACTGGGCGGCGGCC
AAAGCGGTCGGACAGTGCTCCGAGAACGGGTGCGCATAGAAATTGCATCAACGCATATAGCGCTAGCAGC
ACGCCATAGTGACTGGCGATGCTGTCGGAATGGACGATATCCCGCAAGAGGCCCGGCAGTACCGGCATAA
CCAAGCCTATGCCTACAGCATCCAGGGTGACGGTGCCGAGGATGACGATGAGCGCATTGTTAGATTTCAT
ACACGGTGCCTGACTGCGTT
Features (pLannotate 1.2.2; 17 found; start..end, strand, type, name):
     28..56      -  promoter       tet promoter: E. coli promoter for tetracycline efflux protein gene
    169..273     +  promoter       AmpR promoter: bla
    274..1134    +  CDS            AmpR: β-lactamase; bla; confers resistance to ampicillin, carbenicillin, and related antibiotics
   1305..1893    +  rep_origin     ori: high-copy-number ColE1/pMB1/pBR322/pUC origin of replication
   2079..2218    -  misc_feature   bom: basis of mobility region from pBR322
   2320..2511    -  CDS            rop: Rop protein, which maintains plasmids at low copy number; rop
   2528..2908    +  CDS            YPB1_ECOLX: Protein predicted: Swiss-Prot protein existence level 4. From Escherichia coli.
   3150..4050    -  CDS            TcR (fragment): tetracycline efflux protein; tet; confers resistance to tetracycline
   4072..4090    +  promoter       T7 promoter: promoter for bacteriophage T7 RNA polymerase
   4179..4201    +  RBS            RBS: efficient ribosome binding site from bacteriophage T7 gene 10 (Olins and Rangwala, 1989)
   4221..4250    +  CDS            10xHis: 10xHis affinity tag
   4260..5360    +  CDS            MBP: maltose binding protein from E. coli; malE (mutated); This version of the gene does not encode a signal sequence, so MBP will remain in the cytosol.
   5415..5431    +  CDS            TEV site (fragment): tobacco etch virus (TEV) protease recognition and cleavage site
   5442..9362    +  CDS            cas12a: CS12A_ACISB - Also known as cpf1 From Acidaminococcus sp. (strain BV3L6).
   9448..9497    +  CDS            SET1 (fragment): solubility-enhancement tag derived from T7 phage gene 10B
   9505..9552    +  terminator     T7 terminator: transcription terminator for bacteriophage T7 RNA polymerase
   9578..9870    -  CDS            TcR (fragment): tetracycline efflux protein; tet; confers resistance to tetracycline
