[The description below was written by a language model from this plasmid's Addgene catalogue record and pLannotate feature annotations shown in this document.]
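Description:
pJCC_076 AsCas12a R1226A is a 9,890 bp bacterial expression plasmid built on the p2CT backbone, a pBR322-derived T7 expression vector. It replicates in E. coli from a ColE1/pMB1-type origin and is selected with ampicillin through a β-lactamase gene driven by its native promoter. The catalogue lists it as high copy, although the feature table also shows the rop gene and the bom mobility region carried over from pBR322. Two fragments of the tetracycline efflux gene and its promoter flank the expression cassette. These are remnants of the parental backbone interrupted by the cassette, not a functional marker, and the short SET1-like match just upstream of the terminator also appears to be vector-derived sequence rather than part of the encoded protein.

The payload is a single T7-driven open reading frame. A T7 promoter and the phage gene 10 ribosome binding site direct expression of a 10xHis tag, then a signal-sequence-less maltose-binding protein that stays in the cytosol, then a TEV protease cleavage site. The 3,921 bp coding sequence for Cas12a (Cpf1) from Acidaminococcus sp. follows, and the cassette ends at a T7 terminator. The His tag permits metal-affinity purification, MBP commonly aids solubility, and TEV cleavage allows the N-terminal tags to be removed from the nuclease.

The Cas12a carries an arginine-to-alanine substitution at position 1226, described in the record as a RuvC-inhibiting mutation. Part of the plasmid derives from an earlier MBP-AsCas12a expression construct. It is intended for recombinant production of this mutant protein in a host supplying T7 RNA polymerase, and the associated work examined how Cas12a forms double-strand breaks.
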