Addgene plasmid #171669: pJCC_076 AsCas12a R1226A
Purpose: For bacterial expression of AsCas12a R1226A (RuvC-inhibiting mutation) with an N-terminal His-MBP tag
Depositing lab: Jennifer Doudna. Depositing organization: University of California, Berkeley. Publication: CRISPR-Cas12a exploits R-loop asymmetry to form double-strand breaks. Cofsky JC, Karandur D, Huang CJ, Witte IP, Kuriyan J, Doudna JA. Elife. 2020 Jun 10;9. pii: 55143. doi: 10.7554/eLife.55143. PubMed 32519675.
Backbone
  Vector backbone: p2CT
  Backbone manufacturer: UC Berkeley MacroLab
  Backbone size w/o insert (bp): 5969
  Total vector size (bp): 9890
  Vector type: Bacterial Expression
Growth in bacteria
  Bacterial resistance: Ampicillin, 100 μg/mL
  Growth temperature: 37°C
  Growth strain: DH5alpha
  Copy number: High Copy
Gene/Insert
  Gene/Insert name: AsCas12a R1226A (alt name: AsCpf1 R1226A)
  Species: Acidaminococcus sp.
  Insert size (bp): 3921
  Mutation: changed arginine 1226 to alanine
  Tag / fusion protein: 10X His (N terminal on backbone); maltose-binding protein (N terminal on backbone); TEV protease cleavage site (N terminal on backbone)
Resource information
  A portion of this plasmid was derived from a plasmid made by: Addgene plasmid 113430 (pMBP-AsCas12a)
Terms and licenses: Academic/Nonprofit Terms; Industry Terms: Not Available to Industry
How to cite: pJCC_076 AsCas12a R1226A was a gift from Jennifer Doudna (Addgene plasmid # 171669 ; http://n2t.net/addgene:171669 ; RRID:Addgene_171669)
